>Addgene plasmid #91019 | pMOD_A0701 | addgene full sequence | sequence record 181772 | Addgene NGS Result
GCCTTGACGGCAAAATCCCTTAACGTGAGTTTTCGTTCCACTGAGCGTCAGACCCCGTAGAAAAGATCAA
AGGATCTTCTTGAGATCCTTTTTTTCTGCGCGTAATCTGCTGCTTGCAAACAAAAAAACCACCGCTACCA
GCGGTGGTTTGTTTGCCGGATCAAGAGCTACTAACTCTTTTTCCGAAGGTAACTGGCTTCAGCAGAGCGC
AGATACCAAATACTGTTCTTCTAGTGTAGCCGTAGTTAGGCCACCACTTCAAGAACTCTGTAGCACCGCC
TACATACCTCGCTCTGCTAATCCTGTTACCAGTGGCTGCTGCCAGTGGCGATAAGTCGTGTCTTACCGGG
TTGGACTCAAGACGATAGTTACCGGATAAGGCGCAGCGGTCGGGCTGAACGGGGGGTTCGTGCTCACAGC
CCAGCTTGGAGCGAACGACCTACACCGAACTGAGATACCTACAGCGTGAGCTATGAGAAAGCGCCACGCT
TCCCGAAGGGAGAAAGGCGGACAGGTATCCGGTAAGCGGCAGGGTCGGAACAGGAGAGCGCACGAGGGAG
CTTCCAGGGGGAAACGCCTGGTATCTTTATAGTCCTGTCGGGTTTCGCCACCTCTGACTTGAGCGTCGAT
TTTTGTGATGCTCGTCAGGGGGGCGGAGCCTATGGAAAAACGCCAGCAACGCGGCCTTTTTACGGTTCCT
GGCCTTTTGCTGGCCTTTTGCTCACATGTTCTTTCCTGCGTTATCCCCTGATTCTGTGGATAACCGTATT
ACCGCCTTTGAGTGAGCTGATACCGCTCGCCGCAGCCGAACGACCGAGCGCAGCGAGTCAGTGAGCGAGG
AAGCGGAAGAGCGCCCACCTGCTCATGATCGGCGCGCCAGATTTGCCTTTTCAATTTCAGAAAGAATGCT
AACCCACAGATGGTTAGAGAGGCTTACGCAGCAGGTATCATCAAGACGATCTACCCGAGCAATAATCTCC
AGGAAATCAAATACCTTCCCAAGAAGGTTAAAGATGCAGTCAAAAGATTCAGGACTAACTGCATCAAGAA
CACAGAGAAAGATATATTTCTCAAGATCAGAAGTACTATTCCAGTATGGACGATTCAAGGCTTGCTTCAC
AAACCAAGGCAAGTAATAGAGATTGGAGTCTCTAAAAAGGTAGTTCCCACTGAATCAAAGGCCATGGAGT
CAAAGATTCAAATAGAGGACCTAACAGAACTCGCCGTAAAGACTGGCGAACAGTTCATACAGAGTCTCTT
ACGACTCAATGACAAGAAGAAAATCTTCGTCAACATGGTGGAGCACGACACACTTGTCTACTCCAAAAAT
ATCAAAGATACAGTCTCAGAAGACCAAAGGGCAATTGAGACTTTTCAACAAAGGGTAATATCCGGAAACC
TCCTCGGATTCCATTGCCCAGCTATCTGTCACTTTATTGTGAAGATAGTGGAAAAGGAAGGTGGCTCCTA
CAAATGCCATCATTGCGATAAAGGAAAGGCCATCGTTGAAGATGCCTCTGCCGACAGTGGTCCCAAAGAT
GGACCCCCACCCACGAGGAGCATCGTGGAAAAAGAAGACGTTCCAACCACGTCTTCAAAGCAAGTGGATT
GATGTGATATCTCCACTGACGTAAGGGATGACGCACAATCCCACTATCCTTCGCAAGACCCTTCCTCTAT
ATAAGGAAGTTCATTTCATTTGGAGAGAACACGGGGGACTCCTGCAGGAAAAATGGATCATTATCTTGAT
ATTAGACTTAGACCTGATCCAGAATTTCCACCAGCTCAACTTATGTCTGTTCTTTTTGGAAAACTTCATC
AAGCTCTTGTTGCTCAAGGAGGAGATAGAATTGGAGTTTCTTTTCCTGATCTTGATGAATCAAGATCAAG
ACTTGGAGAAAGACTTAGAATTCATGCTTCTGCTGATGATCTTAGAGCTTTGCTTGCTAGACCTTGGCTT
GAAGGACTTAGAGATCATCTTCAATTTGGAGAACCAGCTGTTGTTCCACATCCAACTCCTTATAGACAAG
TTTCAAGAGTTCAAGCTAAATCTAATCCAGAAAGACTTAGAAGAAGACTTATGAGAAGACATGATCTTTC
TGAAGAAGAAGCTAGAAAAAGAATTCCTGATACTGTTGCTAGAGCTTTGGATTTGCCTTTTGTTACACTT
AGATCACAATCTACTGGACAACATTTTAGACTTTTTATTAGACATGGACCACTTCAAGTTACTGCTGAAG
AAGGAGGATTTACTTGTTATGGACTTTCTAAGGGAGGTTTTGTTCCTTGGTTTGGATCTGGAGCTACTAA
TTTTTCTCTTCTTAAGCAAGCTGGAGATGTTGAAGAAAATCCTGGACCCATGGATAAGAAGTACTCTATC
GGACTCGATATCGGAACTAACTCTGTGGGATGGGCTGTGATCACCGATGAGTACAAGGTGCCATCTAAGA
AGTTCAAGGTTCTCGGAAACACCGATAGGCACTCTATCAAGAAAAACCTTATCGGTGCTCTCCTCTTCGA
TTCTGGTGAAACTGCTGAGGCTACCAGACTCAAGAGAACCGCTAGAAGAAGGTACACCAGAAGAAAGAAC
AGGATCTGCTACCTCCAAGAGATCTTCTCTAACGAGATGGCTAAAGTGGATGATTCATTCTTCCACAGGC
TCGAAGAGTCATTCCTCGTGGAAGAAGATAAGAAGCACGAGAGGCACCCTATCTTCGGAAACATCGTTGA
TGAGGTGGCATACCACGAGAAGTACCCTACTATCTACCACCTCAGAAAGAAGCTCGTTGATTCTACTGAT
AAGGCTGATCTCAGGCTCATCTACCTCGCTCTCGCTCACATGATCAAGTTCAGAGGACACTTCCTCATCG
AGGGTGATCTCAACCCTGATAACTCTGATGTGGATAAGTTGTTCATCCAGCTCGTGCAGACCTACAACCA
GCTTTTCGAAGAGAACCCTATCAACGCTTCAGGTGTGGATGCTAAGGCTATCCTCTCTGCTAGGCTCTCT
AAGTCAAGAAGGCTTGAGAACCTCATTGCTCAGCTCCCTGGTGAGAAGAAGAACGGACTTTTCGGAAACT
TGATCGCTCTCTCTCTCGGACTCACCCCTAACTTCAAGTCTAACTTCGATCTCGCTGAGGATGCAAAGCT
CCAGCTCTCAAAGGATACCTACGATGATGATCTCGATAACCTCCTCGCTCAGATCGGAGATCAGTACGCT
GATTTGTTCCTCGCTGCTAAGAACCTCTCTGATGCTATCCTCCTCAGTGATATCCTCAGAGTGAACACCG
AGATCACCAAGGCTCCACTCTCAGCTTCTATGATCAAGAGATACGATGAGCACCACCAGGATCTCACACT
TCTCAAGGCTCTTGTTAGACAGCAGCTCCCAGAGAAGTACAAAGAGATTTTCTTCGATCAGTCTAAGAAC
GGATACGCTGGTTACATCGATGGTGGTGCATCTCAAGAAGAGTTCTACAAGTTCATCAAGCCTATCCTCG
AGAAGATGGATGGAACCGAGGAACTCCTCGTGAAGCTCAATAGAGAGGATCTTCTCAGAAAGCAGAGGAC
CTTCGATAACGGATCTATCCCTCATCAGATCCACCTCGGAGAGTTGCACGCTATCCTTAGAAGGCAAGAG
GATTTCTACCCATTCCTCAAGGATAACAGGGAAAAGATTGAGAAGATTCTCACCTTCAGAATCCCTTACT
ACGTGGGACCTCTCGCTAGAGGAAACTCAAGATTCGCTTGGATGACCAGAAAGTCTGAGGAAACCATCAC
CCCTTGGAACTTCGAAGAGGTGGTGGATAAGGGTGCTAGTGCTCAGTCTTTCATCGAGAGGATGACCAAC
TTCGATAAGAACCTTCCAAACGAGAAGGTGCTCCCTAAGCACTCTTTGCTCTACGAGTACTTCACCGTGT
ACAACGAGTTGACCAAGGTTAAGTACGTGACCGAGGGAATGAGGAAGCCTGCTTTTTTGTCAGGTGAGCA
AAAGAAGGCTATCGTTGATCTCTTGTTCAAGACCAACAGAAAGGTGACCGTGAAGCAGCTCAAAGAGGAT
TACTTCAAGAAAATCGAGTGCTTCGATTCAGTTGAGATTTCTGGTGTTGAGGATAGGTTCAACGCATCTC
TCGGAACCTACCACGATCTCCTCAAGATCATTAAGGATAAGGATTTCTTGGATAACGAGGAAAACGAGGA
TATCTTGGAGGATATCGTTCTTACCCTCACCCTCTTTGAAGATAGAGAGATGATTGAAGAAAGGCTCAAG
ACCTACGCTCATCTCTTCGATGATAAGGTGATGAAGCAGTTGAAGAGAAGAAGATACACTGGTTGGGGAA
GGCTCTCAAGAAAGCTCATTAACGGAATCAGGGATAAGCAGTCTGGAAAGACAATCCTTGATTTCCTCAA
GTCTGATGGATTCGCTAACAGAAACTTCATGCAGCTCATCCACGATGATTCTCTCACCTTTAAAGAGGAT
ATCCAGAAGGCTCAGGTTTCAGGACAGGGTGATAGTCTCCATGAGCATATCGCTAACCTCGCTGGATCTC
CTGCAATCAAGAAGGGAATCCTCCAGACTGTGAAGGTTGTGGATGAGTTGGTGAAGGTGATGGGAAGGCA
TAAGCCTGAGAACATCGTGATCGAAATGGCTAGAGAGAACCAGACCACTCAGAAGGGACAGAAGAACTCT
AGGGAAAGGATGAAGAGGATCGAGGAAGGTATCAAAGAGCTTGGATCTCAGATCCTCAAAGAGCACCCTG
TTGAGAACACTCAGCTCCAGAATGAGAAGCTCTACCTCTACTACCTCCAGAACGGAAGGGATATGTATGT
GGATCAAGAGTTGGATATCAACAGGCTCTCTGATTACGATGTTGATGCTATCGTGCCACAGTCATTCTTG
AAGGATGATTCTATCGATAACAAGGTGCTCACCAGGTCTGATAAGAACAGGGGTAAGAGTGATAACGTGC
CAAGTGAAGAGGTTGTGAAGAAAATGAAGAACTATTGGAGGCAGCTCCTCAACGCTAAGCTCATCACTCA
GAGAAAGTTCGATAACTTGACTAAGGCTGAGAGGGGAGGACTCTCTGAATTGGATAAGGCAGGATTCATC
AAGAGGCAGCTTGTGGAAACCAGGCAGATCACTAAGCACGTTGCACAGATCCTCGATTCTAGGATGAACA
CCAAGTACGATGAGAACGATAAGTTGATCAGGGAAGTGAAGGTTATCACCCTCAAGTCAAAGCTCGTGTC
TGATTTCAGAAAGGATTTCCAATTCTACAAGGTGAGGGAAATCAACAACTACCACCACGCTCACGATGCT
TACCTTAACGCTGTTGTTGGAACCGCTCTCATCAAGAAGTATCCTAAGCTCGAGTCAGAGTTCGTGTACG
GTGATTACAAGGTGTACGATGTGAGGAAGATGATCGCTAAGTCTGAGCAAGAGATCGGAAAGGCTACCGC
TAAGTATTTCTTCTACTCTAACATCATGAATTTCTTCAAGACCGAGATTACCCTCGCTAACGGTGAGATC
AGAAAGAGGCCACTCATCGAGACAAACGGTGAAACAGGTGAGATCGTGTGGGATAAGGGAAGGGATTTCG
CTACCGTTAGAAAGGTGCTCTCTATGCCACAGGTGAACATCGTTAAGAAAACCGAGGTGCAGACCGGTGG
ATTCTCTAAAGAGTCTATCCTCCCTAAGAGGAACTCTGATAAGCTCATTGCTAGGAAGAAGGATTGGGAC
CCTAAGAAATACGGTGGTTTCGATTCTCCTACCGTGGCTTACTCTGTTCTCGTTGTGGCTAAGGTTGAGA
AGGGAAAGAGTAAGAAGCTCAAGTCTGTTAAGGAACTTCTCGGAATCACTATCATGGAAAGGTCATCTTT
CGAGAAGAACCCAATCGATTTCCTCGAGGCTAAGGGATACAAAGAGGTTAAGAAGGATCTCATCATCAAG
CTCCCAAAGTACTCACTCTTCGAACTCGAGAACGGTAGAAAGAGGATGCTCGCTTCTGCTGGTGAGCTTC
AAAAGGGAAACGAGCTTGCTCTCCCATCTAAGTACGTTAACTTTCTTTACCTCGCTTCTCACTACGAGAA
GTTGAAGGGATCTCCAGAAGATAACGAGCAGAAGCAACTTTTCGTTGAGCAGCACAAGCACTACTTGGAT
GAGATCATCGAGCAGATCTCTGAGTTCTCTAAAAGGGTGATCCTCGCTGATGCAAACCTCGATAAGGTGT
TGTCTGCTTACAACAAGCACAGAGATAAGCCTATCAGGGAACAGGCAGAGAACATCATCCATCTCTTCAC
CCTTACCAACCTCGGTGCTCCTGCTGCTTTCAAGTACTTCGATACAACCATCGATAGGAAGAGATACACC
TCTACCAAAGAAGTGCTCGATGCTACCCTCATCCATCAGTCTATCACTGGACTCTACGAGACTAGGATCG
ATCTCTCACAGCTCGGTGGTGATTCAAGGGCTGATCCTAAGAAGAAGAGGAAGGTTTGACGTCGACGATA
TGAAGATGAAGATGAAATATTTGGTGTGTCAAATAAAAAGCTTGTGTGCTTAAGTTTGTGTTTTTTTCTT
GGCTTGTTGTGTTATGAATTTGTGGCTTTTTCTAATATTAAATGAATGTAAGATCACATTATAATGAATA
AACAAATGTTTCTATAATCCATTGTGAATGTTTTGTTGGATCTCTTCTGCAGCATATAACTACTGTATGT
GCTATGGTATGGACTATGGAATATGATTAAAGATAAGCCAGAGCTCTGGTGACGGACGTGGGCAGGTGTG
ATGAAAAGCCTTAGGGTCAGGTGGCACTTTTCGGGGAAATGTGCGATGAACCCCTATTTGTTTATTTTTC
TAAATACATTCAAATATGTATCCGCTAATGAGACAATAACCCTGATAAATGCTTCAATTATATTGAAAAA
GGAAGAGTATGAGTATCCAACATTTCCGTGTCGCCCTTATTCCCTTTTTTGCGGCCTTCTGCCTTCCTGT
TTTTGCTCACCCAGAAACGCTGGTGAAAGTAAAAGATGCTGAAGATCAGTTGGGTGCCCGAGTGGGTTAC
ATTGAACTGGATCTCAACAGCGGCAAAATCTTAGAGAGTTTTCGCCCCGAAGAACGCTTCCCAATGATGA
GCACTTTCAAAGTTCTGCTATGTGGCGCGGTGTTATCCCGTATTGATGCTGGGCAAGAGCAACTCGGTCG
CCGCATACACTATTCTCAGAATGACTTGGTTGAGTATTCACCAGTCACAGAAAAGCATCTTACGGATGGC
ATGACAGTAAGAGAATTATGTAGTGCTGCCATAACCATGAGTGATAACACTGCGGCCAACTTACTTCTGA
CAACGATTGGAGGACCGAAGGAGCTAACCGCTTTTTTGCACAACATGGGGGATCATGTAACTCGCCTTGA
TCGTTGGGAACCGGAGCTGAATGAAGCCATACCAAACGACGAGCGTGACACCACGATGCCTGTAGCAATG
GCAACAACTCTCCGCAAACTATTAACTGGCGAACTACTTACTCTTGCTTCACGCCAGCAACTCATTGACT
GGATGGAGGCGGACAAAGTTGCAGGACCACTTCTGCGCTCGGCACTTCCGGCTGGCTGGTTTATTGCTGA
TAAATCTGGAGCCGGTGAGCGTGGGTCTCGCGGTATCATTGCAGCACTGGGGCCAGATGGTAAGCCCTCC
CGTATCGTAGTTATCTACACGACGGGGAGTCAGGCAACTATGGATGAACGAAATAGACAGATCGCTGAGA
TAGGTGCCTCACTGATTAAGCATTGGTAACTGTCAGACGAAGGGAAATAAATAGTAGCCCGCCTGATGTG
CGGGCTTTTTTTTGGTGGTGGTTACCAGTGTCGCTTAGCTACCGTAGGTCCTCTTAGGCGGTCCGATTAG
CGACATAGTCATCAAT
Features (pLannotate 1.2.2; 7 found; start..end, strand, type, name):
     80..668     +  rep_origin     ori: high-copy-number ColE1/pMB1/pBR322/pUC origin of replication
   1366..1707    +  promoter       CaMV 35S promoter: strong constitutive promoter from cauliflower mosaic virus
   1733..2293    +  CDS            cas6f: CAS6_PSEAB - Also known as csy4. Experimental evidence at protein level: Swiss-Prot protein existence level 1. CRISPR (clustered regularly interspaced short palindromic repeat) is an adaptive immune system that provides protection against mobile genetic elements (viruses, transposable elements and conjugative plasmids). CRISPR clusters contain sequences complementary to antecedent mobile elements and target invading nucleic acids. CRISPR clusters are transcribed and processed into CRISPR RNA (crRNA). Processes pre-crRNA into individual crRNA units. Absolutely required for crRNA production or s
   2360..6463    +  CDS            cas9: CAS9_STRP1 - Also known as csn1 From Streptococcus pyogenes serotype M1.
   6509..6757    +  terminator     HSP terminator: efficient transcription terminator from the Arabidopsis thaliana heat shock protein 18.2 gene (Nagaya et al., 2010)
   6838..6938    +  promoter       AmpR promoter: bla
   6939..7799    +  CDS            AmpR: β-lactamase; bla; confers resistance to ampicillin, carbenicillin, and related antibiotics
