[The description below was written by a language model from this plasmid's Addgene catalogue record and pLannotate feature annotations shown in this document.]
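Description:
pMOD_A0701 is a "Module A" plasmid from a modular plant genome-engineering toolkit, built on the pMOD_A1001 backbone and classed as a CRISPR vector. It is a 7.9 kb, high-copy bacterial plasmid that replicates in E. coli from a ColE1/pUC-type origin and is selected with ampicillin through a bla (β-lactamase) cassette driven by its own promoter. The annotated features show no plant selectable marker or T-DNA borders. This fits its role as a module that supplies the nuclease expression unit rather than a finished plant transformation vector, although the record does not spell out the assembly scheme.

The payload is a single plant expression cassette. The strong constitutive CaMV 35S promoter drives one open reading frame encoding Csy4 (Cas6f, the Pseudomonas aeruginosa CRISPR RNA-processing endoribonuclease), followed by a P2A peptide and a Streptococcus pyogenes Cas9 designated AtCas9, a name that suggests Arabidopsis codon optimisation. Transcription ends at the Arabidopsis heat shock protein 18.2 (HSP) terminator. The P2A sequence causes ribosomal skipping, so Csy4 and Cas9 are produced as separate proteins from one transcript. It is named in the catalogue entry but not annotated separately, and it presumably lies in the short gap between the two coding sequences.

The Cas9 carries the H840A mutation, which inactivates the HNH nuclease domain and turns the enzyme into a nickase that cuts only one DNA strand. Co-expressed Csy4 is typically used to cleave polycistronic guide RNA arrays at its recognition hairpins, releasing several individual guides. The construct therefore suits multiplexed or paired-nick targeting in plant cells when guide RNA components are supplied from other constructs. The insert is synthetic and was introduced by Gibson assembly.
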