Addgene plasmid #91019: pMOD_A0701
Purpose: Module A, Promoter: 35S, Gene: Csy4-P2A-AtCas9_H840A nickase, Terminator: HSP
Depositing lab: Daniel Voytas. Depositing organization: University of Minnesota. Publication: A multi-purpose toolkit to enable advanced genome engineering in plants. Cermak T, Curtin SJ, Gil-Humanes J, Cegan R, Kono TJY, Konecna E, Belanto JJ, Starker CG, Mathre JW, Greenstein RL, Voytas DF. Plant Cell. 2017 May 18. pii: tpc.00922.2016. doi: 10.1105/tpc.16.00922. PubMed 28522548.
Backbone
  Vector backbone: pMOD_A1001
  Vector type: CRISPR
Growth in bacteria
  Bacterial resistance: Ampicillin, 100 μg/mL
  Growth temperature: 37°C
  Growth strain: DH5alpha
  Copy number: High Copy
Gene/Insert
  Gene/Insert name: Csy4-P2A-AtCas9_H840A nickase
  Species: Synthetic
  Mutation: H840A
  Promoter: 35S
  Cloning method: Gibson Cloning
  Sequencing primers: 5′ unknown
Terms and licenses: Academic/Nonprofit Terms; Industry Terms: Not Available to Industry
How to cite: pMOD_A0701 was a gift from Daniel Voytas (Addgene plasmid # 91019 ; http://n2t.net/addgene:91019 ; RRID:Addgene_91019)
